>Addgene plasmid #176506 | pBS-4xpA | depositor full sequence | sequence record 342392 | pBS-4xpA sequence 3887 bps
CATGTTCTTTCCTGCGTTATCCCCTGATTCTGTGGATAACCGTATTACCGCCTTTGAGTGAGCTGATACC
GCTCGCCGCAGCCGAACGACCGAGCGCAGCGAGTCAGTGAGCGAGGAAGCGGAAGAGCGCCCAATACGCA
AACCGCCTCTCCCCGCGCGTTGGCCGATTCATTAATGCAGCTGGCACGACAGGTTTCCCGACTGGAAAGC
GGGCAGTGAGCGCAACGCAATTAATGTGAGTTAGCTCACTCATTAGGCACCCCAGGCTTTACACTTTATG
CTTCCGGCTCGTATGTTGTGTGGAATTGTGAGCGGATAACAATTTCACACAGGAAACAGCTATGACCATG
ATTACGCCAAGCGCGCAATTAACCCTCACTAAAGGGAACAAAAGCTGGAGCTCCACCGCGGTGGCGGCCG
CTCTAGAATCATAATCAGCCATACCACATTTGTAGAGGTTTTACTTGCTTTAAAAAACCTCCCACACCTC
CCCCTGAACCTGAAACATAAAATGAATGCAATTGTTGTTGTTAACTTGTTTATTGCAGCTTATAATGGTT
ACAAATAAAGCAATAGCATCACAAATTTCACAAATAAAGCATTTTTTTCACTGCATTCTAGTTGTGGTTT
GTCCAAACTCATCAATGTATCTTAACTAGAATCATAATCAGCCATACCACATTTGTAGAGGTTTTACTTG
CTTTAAAAAACCTCCCACACCTCCCCCTGAACCTGAAACATAAAATGAATGCAATTGTTGTTGTTAACTT
GTTTATTGCAGCTTATAATGGTTACAAATAAAGCAATAGCATCACAAATTTCACAAATAAAGCATTTTTT
TCACTGCATTCTAGTTGTGGTTTGTCCAAACTCATCAATGTATCTTAACTAGAATCATAATCAGCCATAC
CACATTTGTAGAGGTTTTACTTGCTTTAAAAAACCTCCCACACCTCCCCCTGAACCTGAAACATAAAATG
AATGCAATTGTTGTTGTTAACTTGTTTATTGCAGCTTATAATGGTTACAAATAAAGCAATAGCATCACAA
ATTTCACAAATAAAGCATTTTTTTCACTGCATTCTAGTTGTGGTTTGTCCAAACTCATCAATGTATCTTA
ACTAGAATCATAATCAGCCATACCACATTTGTAGAGGTTTTACTTGCTTTAAAAAACCTCCCACACCTCC
CCCTGAACCTGAAACATAAAATGAATGCAATTGTTGTTGTTAACTTGTTTATTGCAGCTTATAATGGTTA
CAAATAAAGCAATAGCATCACAAATTTCACAAATAAAGCATTTTTTTCACTGCATTCTAGTTGTGGTTTG
TCCAAACTCATCAATGTATCTTAACTAGTGGATCCCCCGGGCTGCAGGAATTCGATATCAAGCTTATCGA
TACCGTCGACCTCGAGGGGGGGCCCGGTACCCAATTCGCCCTATAGTGAGTCGTATTACGCGCGCTCACT
GGCCGTCGTTTTACAACGTCGTGACTGGGAAAACCCTGGCGTTACCCAACTTAATCGCCTTGCAGCACAT
CCCCCTTTCGCCAGCTGGCGTAATAGCGAAGAGGCCCGCACCGATCGCCCTTCCCAACAGTTGCGCAGCC
TGAATGGCGAATGGAAATTGTAAGCGTTAATATTTTGTTAAAATTCGCGTTAAATTTTTGTTAAATCAGC
TCATTTTTTAACCAATAGGCCGAAATCGGCAAAATCCCTTATAAATCAAAAGAATAGACCGAGATAGGGT
[37 nt withheld, positions 1751-1787]
AAAGAACGTGGACTCCAACGTCAAAGG
[49 nt withheld, positions 1815-1863]
T
[91 nt withheld, positions 1865-1955]
G
[124 nt withheld, positions 1957-2080]
CAGGTGGCACTTTTCGGGGAAATGTGCGCGGAACCCCTATTTGTTTATTTTTCTAAATACATTCAAATAT
GTATCCGCTCATGAGACAATAACCCTGATAAATGCTTCAATAATATTGAAAAAGGAAGAGTATGAGTATT
CAACATTTCCGTGTCGCCCTTATTCCCTTTTTTGCGGCATTTTGCCTTCCTGTTTTTGCTCACCCAGAAA
CGCTGGTGAAAGTAAAAGATGCTGAAGATCAGTTGGGTGCACGAGTGGGTTACATCGAACTGGATCTCAA
CAGCGGTAAGATCCTTGAGAGTTTTCGCCCCGAAGAACGTTTTCCAATGATGAGCACTTTTAAAGTTCTG
CTATGTGGCGCGGTATTATCCCGTATTGACGCCGGGCAAGAGCAACTCGGTCGCCGCATACACTATTCTC
AGAATGACTTGGTTGAGTACTCACCAGTCACAGAAAAGCATCTTACGGATGGCATGACAGTAAGAGAATT
ATGCAGTGCTGCCATAACCATGAGTGATAACACTGCGGCCAACTTACTTCTGACAACGATCGGAGGACCG
AAGGAGCTAACCGCTTTTTTGCACAACATGGGGGATCATGTAACTCGCCTTGATCGTTGGGAACCGGAGC
TGAATGAAGCCATACCAAACGACGAGCGTGACACCACGATGCCTGTAGCAATGGCAACAACGTTGCGCAA
ACTATTAACTGGCGAACTACTTACTCTAGCTTCCCGGCAACAATTAATAGACTGGATGGAGGCGGATAAA
GTTGCAGGACCACTTCTGCGCTCGGCCCTTCCGGCTGGCTGGTTTATTGCTGATAAATCTGGAGCCGGTG
AGCGTGGGTCTCGCGGTATCATTGCAGCACTGGGGCCAGATGGTAAGCCCTCCCGTATCGTAGTTATCTA
CACGACGGGGAGTCAGGCAACTATGGATGAACGAAATAGACAGATCGCTGAGATAGGTGCCTCACTGATT
AAGCATTGGTAACTGTCAGACCAAGTTTACTCATATATACTTTAGATTGATTTAAAACTTCATTTTTAAT
TTAAAAGGATCTAGGTGAAGATCCTTTTTGATAATCTCATGACCAAAATCCCTTAACGTGAGTTTTCGTT
CCACTGAGCGTCAGACCCCGTAGAAAAGATCAAAGGATCTTCTTGAGATCCTTTTTTTCTGCGCGTAATC
TGCTGCTTGCAAACAAAAAAACCACCGCTACCAGCGGTGGTTTGTTTGCCGGATCAAGAGCTACCAACTC
TTTTTCCGAAGGTAACTGGCTTCAGCAGAGCGCAGATACCAAATACTGTCCTTCTAGTGTAGCCGTAGTT
AGGCCACCACTTCAAGAACTCTGTAGCACCGCCTACATACCTCGCTCTGCTAATCCTGTTACCAGTGGCT
GCTGCCAGTGGCGATAAGTCGTGTCTTACCGGGTTGGACTCAAGACGATAGTTACCGGATAAGGCGCAGC
GGTCGGGCTGAACGGGGGGTTCGTGCACACAGCCCAGCTTGGAGCGAACGACCTACACCGAACTGAGATA
CCTACAGCGTGAGCTATGAGAAAGCGCCACGCTTCCCGAAGGGAGAAAGGCGGACAGGTATCCGGTAAGC
GGCAGGGTCGGAACAGGAGAGCGCACGAGGGAGCTTCCAGGGGGAAACGCCTGGTATCTTTATAGTCCTG
TCGGGTTTCGCCACCTCTGACTTGAGCGTCGATTTTTGTGATGCTCGTCAGGGGGGCGGAGCCTATGGAA
AAACGCCAGCAACGCGGCCTTTTTACGGTTCCTGGCCTTTTGCTGGCCTTTTGCTCA
Features (pLannotate 1.2.2; 22 found; start..end, strand, type, name):
      1..125     +  rep_origin     RSF ori (fragment): Plasmids containing the RSF 1030 origin of replication can be propagated in E. coli cells that contain additional plasmids with compatible origins.
    127..219     +  CDS            lacI (fragment): lac repressor; lacI; The lac repressor binds to the lac operator to inhibit transcription in E. coli. This inhibition can be relieved by adding lactose or isopropyl-β-D-thiogalactopyranoside (IPTG).
    232..253     +  protein_bind   CAP binding site: CAP binding activates transcription in the presence of cAMP. E. coli catabolite activator protein
    268..298     +  promoter       lac promoter: promoter for the E. coli lac operon
    306..322     +  protein_bind   lac operator: The lac repressor binds to the lac operator to inhibit transcription in E. coli. This inhibition can be relieved by adding lactose or isopropyl-β-D-thiogalactopyranoside (IPTG). lac repressor encoded by lacI
    367..385     +  promoter       T3 promoter: promoter for bacteriophage T3 RNA polymerase
    398..428     +  misc_feature   MCS (fragment): pBluescript multiple cloning site
    428..510     +  CDS            large T antigen (fragment): large T antigen from SV40 (simian virus 40)
    533..654     +  polyA_signal   SV40 poly(A) signal: SV40 polyadenylation signal
    661..743     +  CDS            large T antigen (fragment): large T antigen from SV40 (simian virus 40)
    766..887     +  polyA_signal   SV40 poly(A) signal: SV40 polyadenylation signal
    894..976     +  CDS            large T antigen (fragment): large T antigen from SV40 (simian virus 40)
    999..1120    +  polyA_signal   SV40 poly(A) signal: SV40 polyadenylation signal
   1127..1209    +  CDS            large T antigen (fragment): large T antigen from SV40 (simian virus 40)
   1232..1353    +  polyA_signal   SV40 poly(A) signal: SV40 polyadenylation signal
   1353..1431    +  misc_feature   MCS (fragment): pBluescript multiple cloning site
   1440..1458    -  promoter       T7 promoter: promoter for bacteriophage T7 RNA polymerase
   1466..1621    +  CDS            lacZα (fragment): LacZα fragment of β-galactosidase; lacZ fragment
   1652..2080    -  rep_origin     f1 ori (sequence partly withheld): f1 bacteriophage origin of replication; arrow indicates direction of (+) strand synthesis
   2107..2211    +  promoter       AmpR promoter: bla
   2212..3072    +  CDS            AmpR: β-lactamase; bla; confers resistance to ampicillin, carbenicillin, and related antibiotics
   3243..3831    +  rep_origin     ori: high-copy-number ColE1/pMB1/pBR322/pUC origin of replication
