>Addgene plasmid #176506 | pBS-4xpA | addgene full sequence | sequence record 347136 | Addgene NGS Result
CATGTTCTTTCCTGCGTTATCCCCTGATTCTGTGGATAACCGTATTACCGCCTTTGAGTGAGCTGATACC
GCTCGCCGCAGCCGAACGACCGAGCGCAGCGAGTCAGTGAGCGAGGAAGCGGAAGAGCGCCCAATACGCA
AACCGCCTCTCCCCGCGCGTTGGCCGATTCATTAATGCAGCTGGCACGACAGGTTTCCCGACTGGAAAGC
GGGCAGTGAGCGCAACGCAATTAATGTGAGTTAGCTCACTCATTAGGCACCCCAGGCTTTACACTTTATG
CTTCCGGCTCGTATGTTGTGTGGAATTGTGAGCGGATAACAATTTCACACAGGAAACAGCTATGACCATG
ATTACGCCAAGCTCGAAATTAACCCTCACTAAAGGGAACAAAAGCTGGAGCTCCACCGCGGTGGCGGCCG
CTCTAGAATCATAATCAGCCATACCACATTTGTAGAGGTTTTACTTGCTTTAAAAAACCTCCCACACCTC
CCCCTGAACCTGAAACATAAAATGAATGCAATTGTTGTTGTTAACTTGTTTATTGCAGCTTATAATGGTT
ACAAATAAAGCAATAGCATCACAAATTTCACAAATAAAGCATTTTTTTCACTGCATTCTAGTTGTGGTTT
GTCCAAACTCATCAATGTATCTTAACTAGAATCATAATCAGCCWTACCACATTTGTAGAGGTTTTACTTG
CTTTAAAAAACCTCCCACACCTCCCCCTGAACCTGAAACATAAAATGAATGCAATTGTTGTTGTTAACTT
GTTTATTGCAGCTTATAATGGTTACAAATAAAGCAATAGCATCACAAATTTCACAAATAAAGCATTTTTT
TCACTGCATTCTAGTTGTGGTTTGTCCAAACTCATCAATGTATCTTAACTAGAATCATAATCAGCCATAC
CACATTTGTAGAGGTTTTACTTGCTTTAAAAAACCTCCCACACCTCCCCCTGAACCTGAAACATAAAATG
AATGCAATTGTTGTTGTTAACTTGTTTATTGCAGCTTATAATGGTTACAAATAAAGCAATAGCATCACAA
ATTTCACAAATAAAGCATTTTTTTCACTGCATTCTAGTTGTGGTTTGTCCAAACTCATCAATGTATCTTA
ACTAGAATCATAATCAGCCATACCACATTTGTAGAGGTTTTACTTGCTTTAAAAAACCTCCCACACCTCC
CCCTGAACCTGAAACATAAAATGAATGCAATTGTTGTTGTTAACTTGTTTATTGCAGCTTATAATGGTTA
CAAATAAAGCAATAGCATCACAAATTTCACAAATAAAGCATTTTTTTCACTGCATTCTAGTTGTGGTTTG
TCCAAACTCATCAATGTATCTTAACTAGTGGATCCCCCGGGCTGCAGGAATTCGATATCAAGCTTATCGA
TACCGTCGACCTCGAGGGGGGGCCCGGTACCCAATTCGCCCTATAGTGAGTCGTATTACAATTCACTGGC
CGTCGTTTTACAACGTCGTGACTGGGAAAACCCTGGCGTTACCCAACTTAATCGCCTTGCAGCACATCCC
CCTTTCGCCAGCTGGCGTAATAGCGAAGAGGCCCGCACCGATCGCCCTTCCCAACAGTTGCGCAGCCTGA
ATGGCGAATGGCAAATTGTAAGCGTTAATATTTTGTTAAAATTCGCGTTAAATTTTTGTTAAATCAGCTC
ATTTTTTAACCAATAGGCCGAAATCGGCAAAATCCCTTATAAATCAAAAGAATAGACCGAGATAGGGT
[37 nt withheld, positions 1749-1785]
AAAGAACGTGGACTCCAACGTCAAAGG
[49 nt withheld, positions 1813-1861]
T
[91 nt withheld, positions 1863-1953]
G
[124 nt withheld, positions 1955-2078]
CAGGTGGCACTTTTCGGGGAAATGTGCGCGGAACCCCTATTTGTTTATTTTTCTAAATACATTCAAATAT
GTATCCGCTCATGAGACAATAACCCTGATAAATGCTTCAATAATATTGAAAAAGGAAGAGTATGAGTATT
CAACATTTCCGTGTCGCCCTTATTCCCTTTTTTGCGGCATTTTGCCTTCCTGTTTTTGCTCACCCAGAAA
CGCTGGTGAAAGTAAAAGATGCTGAAGATCAGTTGGGTGCACGAGTGGGTTACATCGAACTGGATCTCAA
CAGCGGTAAGATCCTTGAGAGTTTTCGCCCCGAAGAACGTTTTCCAATGATGAGCACTTTTAAAGTTCTG
CTATGTGGCGCGGTATTATCCCGTATTGACGCCGGGCAAGAGCAACTCGGTCGCCGCATACACTATTCTC
AGAATGACTTGGTTGAGTACTCACCAGTCACAGAAAAGCATCTTACGGATGGCATGACAGTAAGAGAATT
ATGCAGTGCTGCCATAACCATGAGTGATAACACTGCGGCCAACTTACTTCTGACAACGATCGGAGGACCG
AAGGAGCTAACCGCTTTTTTGCACAACATGGGGGATCATGTAACTCGCCTTGATCGTTGGGAACCGGAGC
TGAATGAAGCCATACCAAACGACGAGCGTGACACCACGATGCCTGTAGCAATGGCAACAACGTTGCGCAA
ACTATTAACTGGCGAACTACTTACTCTAGCTTCCCGGCAACAATTAATAGACTGGATGGAGGCGGATAAA
GTTGCAGGACCACTTCTGCGCTCGGCCCTTCCGGCTGGCTGGTTTATTGCTGATAAATCTGGAGCCGGTG
AGCGTGGGTCTCGCGGTATCATTGCAGCACTGGGGCCAGATGGTAAGCCCTCCCGTATCGTAGTTATCTA
CACGACGGGGAGTCAGGCAACTATGGATGAACGAAATAGACAGATCGCTGAGATAGGTGCCTCACTGATT
AAGCATTGGTAACTGTCAGACCAAGTTTACTCATATATACTTTAGAYTGATTTAAAACTTCATTTTTAAT
TTAAAAGGATCTAGGTGAAGATCCTTTTTGATAATCTCATGACCAAAATCCCTTAACGTGAGTTTTCGTT
CCACTGAGCGTCAGACCCCGTAGAAAAGATCAAAGGATCTTCTTGAGATCCTTTTTTTCTGCGCGTAATC
TGCTGCTTGCAAACAAAAAAACCACCGCTACCAGCGGTGGTTTGTTTGCCGGATCAAGAGCTACCAACTC
TTTTTCCGAAGGTAACTGGCTTCAGCAGAGCGCAGATACCAAATACTGTTCTTCTAGTGTAGCCGTAGTT
AGGCCACCACTTCAAGAACTCTGTAGCACCGCCTACATACCTCGCTCTGCTAATCCTGTTACCAGTGGCT
GCTGCCAGTGGCGATAAGTCGTGTCTTACCGGGTTGGACTCAAGACGATAGTTACCGGATAAGGCGCAGC
GGTCGGGCTGAACGGGGGGTTCGTGCACACAGCCCAGCTTGGAGCGAACGACCTACACCGAACTGAGATA
CCTACAGCGTGAGCTATGAGAAAGCGCCACGCTTCCCGAAGGGAGAAAGGCGGACAGGTATCCGGTAAGC
GGCAGGGTCGGAACAGGAGAGCGCACGAGGGAGCTTCCAGGGGGAAACGCCTGGTATCTTTATAGTCCTG
TCGGGTTTCGCCACCTCTGACTTGAGCGTCGATTTTTGTGATGCTCGTCAGGGGGGCGGAGCCTATGGAA
AAACGCCAGCAACGCGGCCTTTTTACGGTTCCTGGCCTTTTGCTGGCCTTTTGCTCA
Features (pLannotate 1.2.2; 22 found; start..end, strand, type, name):
      1..125     +  rep_origin     RSF ori (fragment): Plasmids containing the RSF 1030 origin of replication can be propagated in E. coli cells that contain additional plasmids with compatible origins.
    127..219     +  CDS            lacI (fragment): lac repressor; lacI; The lac repressor binds to the lac operator to inhibit transcription in E. coli. This inhibition can be relieved by adding lactose or isopropyl-β-D-thiogalactopyranoside (IPTG).
    232..253     +  protein_bind   CAP binding site: CAP binding activates transcription in the presence of cAMP. E. coli catabolite activator protein
    268..298     +  promoter       lac promoter: promoter for the E. coli lac operon
    306..322     +  protein_bind   lac operator: The lac repressor binds to the lac operator to inhibit transcription in E. coli. This inhibition can be relieved by adding lactose or isopropyl-β-D-thiogalactopyranoside (IPTG). lac repressor encoded by lacI
    367..385     +  promoter       T3 promoter: promoter for bacteriophage T3 RNA polymerase
    398..428     +  misc_feature   MCS (fragment): pBluescript multiple cloning site
    428..510     +  CDS            large T antigen (fragment): large T antigen from SV40 (simian virus 40)
    533..654     +  polyA_signal   SV40 poly(A) signal: SV40 polyadenylation signal
    661..743     +  CDS            large T antigen (fragment): large T antigen from SV40 (simian virus 40)
    766..887     +  polyA_signal   SV40 poly(A) signal: SV40 polyadenylation signal
    894..976     +  CDS            large T antigen (fragment): large T antigen from SV40 (simian virus 40)
    999..1120    +  polyA_signal   SV40 poly(A) signal: SV40 polyadenylation signal
   1127..1209    +  CDS            large T antigen (fragment): large T antigen from SV40 (simian virus 40)
   1232..1353    +  polyA_signal   SV40 poly(A) signal: SV40 polyadenylation signal
   1353..1431    +  misc_feature   MCS (fragment): pBluescript multiple cloning site
   1440..1458    -  promoter       T7 promoter: promoter for bacteriophage T7 RNA polymerase
   1461..1618    +  CDS            lacZα (fragment): LacZα fragment of β-galactosidase; lacZ fragment
   1650..2078    -  rep_origin     f1 ori (sequence partly withheld): f1 bacteriophage origin of replication; arrow indicates direction of (+) strand synthesis
   2105..2209    +  promoter       AmpR promoter: bla
   2210..3070    +  CDS            AmpR: β-lactamase; bla; confers resistance to ampicillin, carbenicillin, and related antibiotics
   3241..3829    +  rep_origin     ori: high-copy-number ColE1/pMB1/pBR322/pUC origin of replication
