[The description below was written by a language model from this plasmid's Addgene catalogue record and pLannotate feature annotations shown in this document.]
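Description:
pBS-4xpA is a small (about 3.9 kb) cloning plasmid built on the pBluescript II SK(-) phagemid backbone that serves as a source of a tandem array of four SV40 polyadenylation sequences. It is propagated in E. coli from the high-copy ColE1/pUC-type origin and selected with ampicillin through the bla (AmpR) gene and its own promoter. The backbone also retains the f1 phage origin for single-stranded DNA production. Short matches annotated as RSF ori and lacI fragments near the lac promoter region are most likely ordinary backbone sequence rather than functional elements.

The insert sits within the pBluescript multiple cloning site, splitting it into two fragments, and is flanked by the T3 and T7 phage promoters and by the lac promoter/operator and a remnant of lacZα. It consists of four direct repeats of roughly 230 bp. Each contains a short fragment annotated as the end of the SV40 large T antigen coding region followed by the SV40 poly(A) signal, which reflects the native viral context of this terminator rather than any expressed protein. The record notes that the SV40 polyadenylation sequence came from a commercial vector.

The plasmid carries no mammalian promoter or coding payload, so it works as a modular part rather than an expression vector in its own right. Concatenated poly(A) signals are generally used as a strong transcriptional stop, for instance in stop cassettes or gene-targeting designs, although the record states the purpose only as "4x SV40 polyA sequences". The depositor and sequencing-derived records differ by two nucleotides and give the same feature layout.
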