Addgene plasmid #176506: pBS-4xpA
Purpose: 4x SV40 polyA sequences
Depositing lab: Mario Capecchi. Depositing organization: University of Utah.
Backbone
  Vector backbone: pBluescript II SK(-)
  Backbone manufacturer: Stratagene
  Vector type: Mammalian Expression, Synthetic Biology
Growth in bacteria
  Bacterial resistance: Ampicillin, 100 μg/mL
  Growth temperature: 30°C
  Growth strain: DH10B
  Copy number: High Copy
Gene/Insert
  Gene/Insert name: 4x SV40 polyA
Resource information
  A portion of this plasmid was derived from a plasmid made by: The SV40 polyadenylation sequence is from Clontech.
Terms and licenses: Academic/Nonprofit Terms; Industry Terms: Not Available to Industry
How to cite: pBS-4xpA was a gift from Mario Capecchi (Addgene plasmid # 176506 ; http://n2t.net/addgene:176506 ; RRID:Addgene_176506)
